>Addgene plasmid #179412 | pv9_CBX1_2xChromo-13XL-BASU | addgene full sequence | sequence record 373720 | pCAX-F 5'-CAGCTCCTGGGCAACGTGC-3'
TCGCGCGTTTCGGTGATGACGGTGAAAACCTCTGACACATGCAGCTCCCGGAGACGGTCACAGCTTGTCT
GTAAGCGGATGCCGGGAGCAGACAAGCCCGTCAGGGCGCGTCAGCGGGTGTTGGCGGGTGTCGGGGCTGG
CTTAACTATGCGGCATCAGAGCAGATTGTACTGAGAGTGCACCATATGCGGTGTGAAATACCGCACAGAT
GCGTAAGGAGAAAATACCGCATCAGGCGCCATTCGCCATTCAGGCTGCGCAACTGTTGGGAAGGGCGATC
GGTGCGGGCCTCTTCGCTATTACGCCAGCTGGCGAAAGGGGGATGTGCTGCAAGGCGATTAAGTTGGGTA
ACGCCAGGGTTTTCCCAGTCACGACGTTGTAAAACGACGGCCAGTGAATTCTCGAGCCATAACTTCGTAT
AATGTATACTATACGAAGTTATATCGGACATTGATTATTGACTAGTTATTAATAGTAATCAATTACGGGG
TCATTAGTTCATAGCCCATATATGGAGTTCCGCGTTACATAACTTACGGTAAATGGCCCGCCTGGCTGAC
CGCCCAACGACCCCCGCCCATTGACGTCAATAATGACGTATGTTCCCATAGTAACGCCAATAGGGACTTT
CCATTGACGTCAATGGGTGGAGTATTTACGGTAAACTGCCCACTTGGCAGTACATCAAGTGTATCATATG
CCAAGTACGCCCCCTATTGACGTCAATGACGGTAAATGGCCCGCCTGGCATTATGCCCAGTACATGACCT
TATGGGACTTTCCTACTTGGCAGTACATCTACGTATTAGTCATCGCTATTACCATGGTCGAGGTGAGCCC
CACGTTCTGCTTCACTCTCCCCATCTCCCCCCCCTCCCCACCCCCAATTTTGTATTTATTTATTTTTTAA
TTATTTTGTGCAGCGATGGGGGCGGGGGGGGGGGGGGGGCGCGCCRGGGGGGGGGGGGGGGGGGGGGGGG
GGGGGGGGGGSGRGGSGGRGRGGKGCGGCGGCAGCCAATCAGAGCGGCGCGCTCCGAAAGTTTCCTTTTA
TGGCGAGGCGGCGGCGGCGGCGGCCCTATAAAAAGCGAAGCGCGCGGCGGGCGGGAGTCGCTGCGCGCTG
CCTTCGCCCCGTGCCCCGCTCCGCCGCCGCCTCGCGCCGCCCGCCCCGGCTCTGACTGACCGCGTTACTC
CCACAGGTGAGCGGGCGGGACGGCCCTTCTCCTCCGGGCTGTAATTAGCGCTTGGTTTAATGACGGCTTG
TTTCTTTTCTGTGGCTGCGTGAAAGCCTTGAGGGGCTCCGGGAGGGCCCTTTGTGCGGGGGGAGCGGCTC
GGGGGGTGCGTGCGTGTGTGTGTGCGTGGGGAGCGCCGCGTGCGGCTCCGCGCTGCCCGGCGGCTGTGAG
CGCTGCGGGCGCGGCGCGGGGCTTTGTGCGCTCCGCAGTGTGCGCGAGGGGAGCGCGGCCGGGGGCGGTG
CCCCGCGGTGCGGGGGGGGCTGCGAGGGGAACAAAGGCTGCGTGCGGGGTGTGTGCGTGGGGGGGTGAGC
AGGGGGTGTGGGCGCGTCGGTCGGGCTGCAACCCCCCCTGCACCCCCCTCCCCGAGTTGCTGAGCACGGC
CCGGCTTCGGGTGCGGGGCTCCGTACGGGGCGTGGCGCGGGGCTCGCCGTGCCGGGCGGGGGGTGGCGGC
AGGTGGGGGTGCCGGGCGGGGCGGGGCCGCCTCGGGCCGGGGRGGGCTCGGGGGRGGGGCGCGGCGGCCC
CCGGAGCGCCGGCGGCTGTCGAGGCGCGGCGAGCCGCAGCCATTGCCTTTTATGGTAATCGTGCGAGAGG
GCGCAGGGACTTCCTTTGTCCCAAATCTGTGCGGAGCCGAAATCTGGGAGGCGCCGCCGCACCCCCTCTA
GCGGGCGCGGGGCGAAGCGGTGCGGCGCCGGCAGGAAGGAAATGGGCGGGGAGGGCCTTCGTGCGTCGCC
GCGCCGCCGTCCCCTTCTCCCTCTCCAGCCTCGGGGCTGTCCGCGGGGGGACGGCTGCCTTCGGGGGGGA
CGGGGCAGGGCGGGGTTCGGCTTCTGGCGTGTGACCGGCGGCTCTAGAGCCTCTGCTAACCATGTTCATG
CCTTCTTCTTTTTCCTACAGCTCCTGGGCAACGTGCTGGTTATTGTGCTGTCTCATCATTTTGGCAAAGA
ATTCATTATTGTTTTTCCTCCTTTGCCGCCACCATGGACTACAAAGACGATGACGACAAGGATGAAGAGT
CTGGTTCTGTTTCTGGTGGTGATGAAGAGGAATATGTGGTGGAAAAAGTTCTTGATCGGCGAGTTGTCAA
GGGCAAGGTGGAATATCTTCTAAAGTGGAAGGGTTTCTCAGATGAGGACAACACTTGGGAGCCAGAAGAG
AATCTGGATTGCCCTGACCTTATTGCTGAGTTTCTACAGTCACAGAAAACAGCTCATGAGACAGATAAGT
CAGAGGGAATCGGTGGCGGAGGCTCTGGAGGTGGAGGCTCCGCACCCCCCAAAAAGAAACGCAAGGTTGG
ATACCGGGATCCAGAAGAGGAATATGTGGTGGAAAAAGTTCTTGATCGGCGAGTTGTCAAGGGCAAGGTG
GAATATCTTCTAAAGTGGAAGGGTTTCTCAGATGAGGACAACACTTGGGAGCCAGAAGAGAATCTGGATT
GCCCTGACCTTATTGCTGAGTTTCTACAGTCACAGAAAACAGCTCATGAGACAGATAAGTCAGAGGGACC
GGTCGCCACCTTGAGCATCGGTGGCGGAGGCTCTGGAGGTGGAGGCTCCGCACCCCCCAAAAAGAAACGC
AAGGTTGGATACCGGGATCCACACGTGGGTAGGAGCGGTTCGTTCGGATCCCATCTTTTTTCGGAATTCG
GATCCGGTGGAGGCGGGTCTGGAGGCGGGGGTAGTGGCGGGGGTGGAAGCGGGGGTGGAGGCGGGTCGGG
TGGCGGAGGTAGCGGAGGCGGTGGAAGTGGAGGCGGTGGAAGTGGTGGAGGAGGTTCTGGTGGCGGAGGT
AGCGGTGGCGGAGGTAGCGGAGGCGGTGGAAGTGGTGGCGGAGGTAGCGGAGGCGGTGGATCGGCGCGCC
GTTTCAAGAACTACCCATACGATGTGCCTGACTATGCTGGCAAGTTGTCTGAATCAGAGATTAGGTTTGG
ACTGAAAACGGAGGTGATGGGCCAACATCTTATCTATCACGATGTTTTGTCCAGCACACAAAAGACAGCC
CATGAATTGGCAAATAACAATGCCCCCGAGGGTACCCTCGTGGTTGCAGATAAACAGACAGCCGGTAGGG
GCGGGATGAGCCGAGTGTGGCATTCTCAAGAAGGAAACGGAGTATGGATGAGTTTGATATTGCGCCCGGA
CATTCCGCTCCAAAAGACGCCCCAACTTACCTTGCTGGCAGCTGTAGCGGTGGTTCAGGGAATAGAAGAG
GCCGCGGGCATACAGACTGATATAAAGTGGCCGAACGACATACTCATTAACGGGAAAAAAACAGTAGGGA
TACTTACCGAAATGCAAGCTGAGGAGGATCGAGTGCGCTCCGTGATTATTGGTATTGGCATTAATGTAAA
TCAGCAACCCAATGATTTCCCCGATGAGCTCAAGGACATTGCGACGAGTCTGTCCCAGGCAGCTGGGGAA
AAGATCGACAGGGCAGGTGTAATCCAGCATATCTTGCTTTGTTTCGAAAAGCGATACCGAGACTACATGA
CCCACGGTTTCACGCCCATCAAGCTCTTGTGGGAGTCATACGCCCTCGGTATTGGCACGAACATGAGGGC
GAGAACTCTCAACGGGACATTTTACGGTAAGGCGTTGGGTATTGACGACGAAGGGGTACTTTTGTTGGAA
ACTAATGAAGGCATTAAGAAGATATACAGCGCGGACATCAGCCTTAGGTGAAACGAGGTAGCGGCCGCCG
AAGCCGCTTGGAATAAGGCCGGTGTGCGTTTGTCTATATGTTATTTTCCACCATATTGCCGTCTTTTGGC
AATGTGAGGGCCCGGAAACCTGGCCCTGTCTTCTTGACGAGCATTCCTAGGGGTCTTTCCCCTCTCGCCA
AAGGAATGCAAGGTCTGTTGAATGTCGTGAAGGAAGCAGTTCCTCTGGAAGCTTCTTGAAGACAAACAAC
GTCTGTAGCGACCCTTTGCAGGCAGCGGAACCCCCCACCTGGCGACAGGTGCCTCTGCGGCCAAAAGCCA
CGTGTATAAGATACACCTGCAAAGGCGGCACAACCCCAGTGCCACGTTGTGAGTTGGATAGTTGTGGAAA
GAGTCAAATGGCTCTCCTCAAGCGTATTCAACAAGGGGCTGAAGGATGCCCAGAAGGTACCCCATTGTAT
GGGATCTGATCTGGGGCCTCGGTGCACATGCTTTACATGTGTTTAGTCGAGGTTAAAAAAACGTCTAGGC
CCCCCGAACCACGGGGACGTGGTTTTCCTTTGAAAAACACGATGATAATATGGCCACAACCATGACCGAG
TACAAGCCCACGGTGCGCCTCGCCACCCGCGACGACGTCCCCAGGGCCGTACGCACCCTCGCCGCCGCGT
TCGCCGACTACCCCGCCACGCGCCACACCGTCGATCCGGACCGCCACATCGAGCGGGTCACCGAGCTGCA
AGAACTCTTCCTCACGCGCGTCGGGCTCGACATCGGCAAGGTGTGGGTCGCGGACGACGGCGCCGCGGTG
GCGGTCTGGACCACGCCGGAGAGCGTCGAAGCGGGGGCGGTGTTCGCCGAGATCGGCCCGCGCATGGCCG
AGTTGAGCGGTTCCCGGCTGGCCGCGCAGCAACAGATGGAAGGCCTCCTGGCGCCGCACCGGCCCAAGGA
GCCCGCGTGGTTCCTGGCCACCGTCGGCGTCTCGCCCGACCACCAGGGCAAGGGTCTGGGCAGCGCCGTC
GTGCTCCCCGGAGTGGAGGCGGCCGAGCGCGCCGGGGTGCCCGCCTTCCTGGAGACCTCCGCGCCCCGCA
ACCTCCCCTTCTACGAGCGGCTCGGCTTCACCGTCACCGCCGACGTCGAGGTGCCCGAAGGACCGCGCAC
CTGGTGCATGACCCGCAAGCCCGGTGCCTGACGCCCGCCCCACGACCCGCAGCGCCCGACCGAAAGGAGC
GCAGTGCTACGAGATTTCGATTCCACCGCCGCCTTCTATGAAAGGTTGGGCTTCGGAATCGTTTTCCGGG
ACGCCGGCTGGATGATCCTCCAGCGCGGGGATCTCATGCTGGAGTTCTTCGCCCACCCCAACTTGTTTAT
TGCAGCTTATAATGGTTACAAATAAAGCAATAGCATCACAAATTTCACAAATAAAGCATTTTTTTCACTG
CATTCTAGTTGTGGTTTGTCCAAACTCATCAATGTATCTTATCATGTCTGTATACCGTGGATCCGGCCGG
CCCCATAACTTCGTATAGTATACATTATACGAAGTTATCCCCTGCAGGCATGCAAGCTTGGCGTAATCAT
GGTCATAGCTGTTTCCTGTGTGAAATTGTTATCCGCTCACAATTCCACACAACATACGAGCCGGAAGCAT
AAAGTGTAAAGCCTGGGGTGCCTAATGAGTGAGCTAACTCACATTAATTGCGTTGCGCTCACTGCCCGCT
TTCCAGTCGGGAAACCTGTCGTGCCAGCTGCATTAATGAATCGGCCAACGCGCGGGGAGAGGCGGTTTGC
GTATTGGGCGCTCTTCCGCTTCCTCGCTCACTGACTCGCTGCGCTCGGTCGTTCGGCTGCGGCGAGCGGT
ATCAGCTCACTCAAAGGCGGTAATACGGTTATCCACAGAATCAGGGGATAACGCAGGAAAGAACATGTGA
GCAAAAGGCCAGCAAAAGGCCAGGAACCGTAAAAAGGCCGCGTTGCTGGCGTTTTTCCATAGGCTCCGCC
CCCCTGACGAGCATCACAAAAATCGACGCTCAAGTCAGAGGTGGCGAAACCCGACAGGACTATAAAGATA
CCAGGCGTTTCCCCCTGGAAGCTCCCTCGTGCGCTCTCCTGTTCCGACCCTGCCGCTTACCGGATACCTG
TCCGCCTTTCTCCCTTCGGGAAGCGTGGCGCTTTCTCATAGCTCACGCTGTAGGTATCTCAGTTCGGTGT
AGGTCGTTCGCTCCAAGCTGGGCTGTGTGCACGAACCCCCCGTTCAGCCCGACCGCTGCGCCTTATCCGG
TAACTATCGTCTTGAGTCCAACCCGGTAAGACACGACTTATCGCCACTGGCAGCAGCCACTGGTAACAGG
ATTAGCAGAGCGAGGTATGTAGGCGGTGCTACAGAGTTCTTGAAGTGGTGGCCTAACTACGGCTACACTA
GAAGAACAGTATTTGGTATCTGCGCTCTGCTGAAGCCAGTTACCTTCGGAAAAAGAGTTGGTAGCTCTTG
ATCCGGCAAACAAACCACCGCTGGTAGCGGTGGTTTTTTTGTTTGCAAGCAGCAGATTACGCGCAGAAAA
AAAGGATCTCAAGAAGATCCTTTGATCTTTTCTACGGGGTCTGACGCTCAGTGGAACGAAAACTCACGTT
AAGGGATTTTGGTCATGAGATTATCAAAAAGGATCTTCACCTAGATCCTTTTAAATTAAAAATGAAGTTT
TAAATCAATCTAAAGTATATATGAGTAAACTTGGTCTGACAGTTACCAATGCTTAATCAGTGAGGCACCT
ATCTCAGCGATCTGTCTATTTCGTTCATCCATAGTTGCCTGACTCCCCGTCGTGTAGATAACTACGATAC
GGGAGGGCTTACCATCTGGCCCCAGTGCTGCAATGATACCGCGAGACCCACGCTCACCGGCTCCAGATTT
ATCAGCAATAAACCAGCCAGCCGGAAGGGCCGAGCGCAGAAGTGGTCCTGCAACTTTATCCGCCTCCATC
CAGTCTATTAATTGTTGCCGGGAAGCTAGAGTAAGTAGTTCGCCAGTTAATAGTTTGCGCAACGTTGTTG
CCATTGCTACAGGCATCGTGGTGTCACGCTCGTCGTTTGGTATGGCTTCATTCAGCTCCGGTTCCCAACG
ATCAAGGCGAGTTACATGATCCCCCATGTTGTGCAAAAAAGCGGTTAGCTCCTTCGGTCCTCCGATCGTT
GTCAGAAGTAAGTTGGCCGCAGTGTTATCACTCATGGTTATGGCAGCACTGCATAATTCTCTTACTGTCA
TGCCATCCGTAAGATGCTTTTCTGTGACTGGTGAGTACTCAACCAAGTCATTCTGAGAATAGTGTATGCG
GCGACCGAGTTGCTCTTGCCCGGCGTCAATACGGGATAATACCGCGCCACATAGCAGAACTTTAAAAGTG
CTCATCATTGGAAAACGTTCTTCGGGGCGAAAACTCTCAAGGATCTTACCGCTGTTGAGATCCAGTTCGA
TGTAACCCACTCGTGCACCCAACTGATCTTCAGCATCTTTTACTTTCACCAGCGTTTCTGGGTGAGCAAA
AACAGGAAGGCAAAATGCCGCAAAAAAGGGAATAAGGGCGACACGGAAATGTTGAATACTCATACTCTTC
CTTTTTCAATATTATTGAAGCATTTATCAGGGTTATTGTCTCATGAGCGGATACATATTTGAATGTATTT
AGAAAAATAAACAAATAGGGGTTCCGCGCACATTTCCCCGAAAAGTGCCACCTGACGTCTAAGAAACCAT
TATTATCATGACATTAACCTATAAAAATAGGCGTATCACGAGGCCCTTTCGTC
Features (pLannotate 1.2.2; 24 found; start..end, strand, type, name):
    137..236     +  misc_feature   bom (fragment): basis of mobility region from pBR322
    242..399     -  CDS            lacZα (fragment): LacZα fragment of β-galactosidase; lacZ fragment
    409..442     -  protein_bind   loxP511: Cre-mediated recombination occurs in the 8-bp core sequence (GTATACAT). loxP511 sites are compatible with each other, but incompatible with wild-type loxP sites. Cre recombinase
    447..826     +  enhancer       CMV enhancer: human cytomegalovirus immediate early enhancer
   1104..2120    +  intron         chimeric intron: chimera between introns from chicken β-actin and rabbit β-globin
   2118..2174    +  CDS            HBB (fragment): HBB_LEPEU - Experimental evidence at protein level: Swiss-Prot protein existence level 1. Involved in oxygen transport from the lung to the various peripheral tissues. From Lepus europaeus (European hare).
   2206..2226    +  CDS            3xFLAG (fragment): three tandem FLAG® epitope tags
   2273..2707    +  CDS            CBX1 (fragment): CBX1_HUMAN - Also known as CBX. Experimental evidence at protein level: Swiss-Prot protein existence level 1. Component of heterochromatin. Recognizes and binds histone H3 tails methylated at 'Lys-9', leading to epigenetic repression. Interaction with lamin B receptor (LBR) can contribute to the association of the heterochromatin with the inner nuclear membrane. From Homo sapiens (Human).
   3092..3117    +  CDS            3xHA (fragment): three tandem HA epitope tags
   3119..3895    +  CDS            birA (fragment): BIRA_BACSU - Experimental evidence at protein level: Swiss-Prot protein existence level 1. Acts both as a biotin--[acetyl-CoA-carboxylase] ligase and a repressor. From Bacillus subtilis (strain 168).
   3996..4458    +  misc_feature   IRES: internal ribosome entry site (IRES) of the encephalomyocarditis virus (EMCV)
   4472..5071    +  CDS            PuroR: puromycin N-acetyltransferase; pac from Streptomyces alboniger; confers resistance to puromycin
   5120..5245    +  CDS            ble (fragment): BLE_KLEPN - Experimental evidence at protein level: Swiss-Prot protein existence level 1. Binding protein with a strong affinity to the bleomycin family of antibiotics. Binds to CL990; an antimitotic-antibiotic compound. From Klebsiella pneumoniae.
   5240..5361    +  polyA_signal   SV40 poly(A) signal: SV40 polyadenylation signal
   5395..5428    +  protein_bind   loxP511: Cre-mediated recombination occurs in the 8-bp core sequence (GTATACAT). loxP511 sites are compatible with each other, but incompatible with wild-type loxP sites. Cre recombinase
   5431..5449    +  misc_feature   MCS (fragment): pUC18/19 multiple cloning site
   5486..5502    -  protein_bind   lac operator: The lac repressor binds to the lac operator to inhibit transcription in E. coli. This inhibition can be relieved by adding lactose or isopropyl-β-D-thiogalactopyranoside (IPTG). lac repressor encoded by lacI
   5510..5540    -  promoter       lac promoter: promoter for the E. coli lac operon
   5555..5576    -  protein_bind   CAP binding site: CAP binding activates transcription in the presence of cAMP. E. coli catabolite activator protein
   5589..5681    -  CDS            lacI (fragment): lac repressor; lacI; The lac repressor binds to the lac operator to inhibit transcription in E. coli. This inhibition can be relieved by adding lactose or isopropyl-β-D-thiogalactopyranoside (IPTG).
   5864..6452    -  rep_origin     ori: high-copy-number ColE1/pMB1/pBR322/pUC origin of replication
   6623..7483    -  CDS            AmpR: β-lactamase; bla; confers resistance to ampicillin, carbenicillin, and related antibiotics
   7484..7588    -  promoter       AmpR promoter: bla
   7683..35      +  CDS            rop (fragment) (across the origin): Rop protein, which maintains plasmids at low copy number; rop
