[The description below was written by a language model from this plasmid's Addgene catalogue record and pLannotate feature annotations shown in this document.]
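Description:
pv9_CBX1_2xChromo-13XL-BASU is a mammalian expression and targeting plasmid built on the parBit_v9 backbone, designed for generating stable cell lines by recombination-mediated cassette exchange (RMCE). It is propagated in E. coli as a high-copy plasmid through a ColE1/pUC-type origin and selected with ampicillin via the β-lactamase gene. Remnants of pUC-derived lac elements flank the cassette. The whole mammalian payload sits between two annotated loxP511 sites in opposite orientation. With Cre recombinase, this arrangement allows the cassette to be swapped into a pre-engineered genomic landing site carrying compatible lox sites. The landing site itself is not described in the record.

Expression is driven by the CAGGS promoter, seen in the feature table as the CMV enhancer followed by the chicken β-actin/rabbit β-globin chimeric intron. The synthetic open reading frame encodes an engineered chromatin reader. Two copies of the CBX1 chromodomain, which recognises histone H3 methylated at lysine 9, are joined through a long flexible linker of thirteen GSGGG repeats to BASU, a promiscuous biotin ligase derived from Bacillus subtilis BirA. Short matches to FLAG and HA epitope tags are annotated upstream of the chromodomains and just before the ligase, respectively. Downstream, an EMCV IRES links a puromycin N-acetyltransferase gene to the same transcript, which ends at an SV40 polyadenylation signal. Puromycin resistance therefore reports on expression of the fusion.

The construct belongs to the ChromID approach. The reader domain tethers the biotin ligase to H3K9-methylated heterochromatin, where nearby proteins are biotinylated for capture and identification, mapping the protein interactome at that chromatin mark.
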