Addgene plasmid #179412: pv9_CBX1_2xChromo-13XL-BASU
Purpose: Cell line generation via recombination-mediated cassette exchange (RMCE) and stable expression of CBX1.2xChromo-13XL-BASU
Depositing lab: Tuncay Baubec. Depositing organization: University of Zurich. Publication: ChromID identifies the protein interactome at chromatin marks. Villasenor R, Pfaendler R, Ambrosi C, Butz S, Giuliani S, Bryan E, Sheahan TW, Gable AL, Schmolka N, Manzo M, Wirz J, Feller C, von Mering C, Aebersold R, Voigt P, Baubec T. Nat Biotechnol. 2020 Mar 2. pii: 10.1038/s41587-020-0434-2. doi: 10.1038/s41587-020-0434-2. PubMed 32123383.
Backbone
  Vector backbone: parBit_v9
  Vector type: Mammalian Expression
Growth in bacteria
  Bacterial resistance: Ampicillin, 100 μg/mL
  Growth temperature: 37°C
  Growth strain: DH5alpha
  Copy number: High Copy
Gene/Insert
  Gene/Insert name: CBX1.2xChromo-13XL-BASU (alt name: 2x Chromodomain of CBX1, 13x(GSGGG) Linker, BASU biotin ligase)
  Species: Synthetic
  Promoter: CAGGS
  Cloning method: Gibson Cloning
  Sequencing primers: 5′ CTGGTTGTTGTGCTGTCTC
Terms and licenses: Academic/Nonprofit Terms; Industry Terms: Not Available to Industry
How to cite: pv9_CBX1_2xChromo-13XL-BASU was a gift from Tuncay Baubec (Addgene plasmid # 179412 ; http://n2t.net/addgene:179412 ; RRID:Addgene_179412)
